>Addgene plasmid #158831 | JGI_018307 | addgene full sequence | sequence record 316509 | Addgene NGS Result
GCAACGCAAAATGCTGAATTTAGCAGGCAAGTTTCCTGATAAAGGGCCCTGTGAGTGCGACATTCGACGC
GCGAAAGCGAGTTGACGGCGCCCGAAATTTTCTTAGAGTTCGTTCAAGCTTCGGTTTCGGGGAGCCGCTA
AGGGATGCGGACCCAGCCGGGTAAGTCGCCGGGAACTATGGAATAATCCTAATTTCTGTGCGGCAGGCGC
GAGCTGCCGGAGCGAATATCATCCCTGTCGCAAACAGCAGGTCAATCAACGGTGGGTAGCGGGCTGCTAT
CCAGCGGCGGATAAGACTTGTCGGAGGAATCCTCTAGAAATAATTTTGTTTAACTTTAAGAAGGAGATAT
ACCATGCGCACCATCTACGCCCTCACGTCCGTCATCGCCCTTTCGACGGGTACGGCCGCCCTGGCGAATG
AGGCCCTGCAACAAATGATGGACGACCCCACGCAGTGGGCGATCCAGATGGGCGACTACAGCAACCATCG
GTATTCGGAACTCGACCAGATCAACGCCGACAACGTGGGCGACCTCAAAGTGGCCTGGACGTTCTCGACC
GGCGTCCTCCGGGGCCATGAGGGTTCCCCGCTGGTCATCGGGGATACGATGTACGTGCACACCCCCTTCC
CGAACATCGTGTACGCGCTGGACCTGAACGACAACGGCAGGATCAAGTGGCGCTACGAACCGAAGCAAGA
CACCTCCGTCATCCCTGTCATGTGCTGCGATACCGTGAATCGTGGCGTGGCTTTCGCGGACGGCAAAATC
ATTCTCCACCAGGCCGACACCACCGTCGTCGCGCTCGACGCCAACACCGGCGAGGTCCTTTGGTCCGTCA
AGAACGGCGATCCGGAAAAGGGCGAGACGAACACCGCGACCGTTCTTCCGGTCAAGAATAAGGTCCTGGT
GGGCATCTCGGGCGGCGAGTTCGGCGTCCGCGGCTCCGTTACCGCGTACAACCTCGAGACCGGCGAGCGT
GAGTGGCGCGCCTACTCGATGGGCCCGGATAGCGACACGCTTATGGACCCGGAGAAGACGACCATGCTGG
GCAAGCCGGTTGGCGTCGACAGCGGCACCGCCACGTGGGAAGGTGACCAGTGGAAGATCGGTGGTGGCAC
CACGTGGGGCTGGTATAGCTACGACCCCGAGCTCAACCTGGTCTACTATGGCACGGGCAACCCGTCCACC
TGGAACCCGTCCCAGCGCCCGGGCGACAACCGTTGGTCGATGACGATCATGGCCCGCGATCCCGACACCG
GCATGGCCAAGTGGGTGTATCAAATGACCCCCCACGACGAGTGGGATTTCGACGGCGTCAACGAGATGAT
CCTCACCGACCAGGAGATCGACGGCCAGATGCGGAAGCTCCTGACGCATTTCGACCGCAACGGCCTGGCG
TACACCTTGGACCGCGAGTCGGGTGAGCTGCTGGTCGCCGAGAAGTACGACCCCGCCGTGAACTGGACCA
CCGGCGTCGACATGGATCCCAATAGCGATACCTATGGTCGCCCAGCGGTCGTCGCGGAGTACTCGACCAG
CCAGAACGGCGAGGATGAGAACACCACCGGCATCTGCCCGGCGGCCCTCGGCACGAAGGACCAGCAGCCC
AGCAGCTATTCGCCCAAAACCGGGCTCTTCTACGTCCCCACCAACCACGTCTGCATGGATTACGAACCAT
TCCGCGTGTCGTACACCGCCGGACAGCCGTATGTGGGCGCCACGCTCAGCATGTACCCGGCCCCGGACTC
GCACGGCGGCATGGGCAACTTCATCGCCTGGGACAACATCAAGGGAGAGATCAAGTGGTCGATCCCGGAA
CAGTTCAGTGTCTGGTCGGGAGCCATGGCCACGGCGGGCGATATCGTGTTCTACGGGACCCTGGAAGGCT
ACCTCAAAGCCGTCCGGGCCGATACCGGCGAGGAGCTGTATCGGTTCAAGACGCCCTCCGGGATCATCGG
GAACGTGATGTCGTACGAGCACGGCGGCAAGCAGTACGTGGCGGTCCTGTCCGGCGTCGGCGGCTGGGCC
GGCATCGGGCTGGCGGCCGGGCTCACCAACCCAAATGACGGGCTGGGGGCCGTGGGCGGGTATGCCGCCC
TCTCCGATTACACCGCCCTCGGGGGCCAGCTGACCGTCTTCACGCTCCCGGACGCCGAAAACCTCTATTT
TCAGGGACATCATCACCATCACCATCACCACTGACAGCTATGACCATGATTACGCCAAGCTTGCATGCCT
GCAGGTCGACTCTAGAGGATCCCCGGGTACCGAGCTCGAATTCACTGGCCGTCGTTTTACAACGTCGTGA
CTGGGAAAACCCTGGCGTTACCCAACTTAATCGCCTTGCAGCACATCCCCCTTTCGCCAGCTGGCGTAAT
AGCGAAGAGGCCCGCACCGATCGCCCTTCCCAACAGTTGCGCAGCCTGAATGGCGAATGGCGCCTGATGC
GGTATTTTCTCCTTACGCATCTGTGCGGTATTTCACACCGCATATGGTGCACTCTCAGTACAATCTGCTC
TGATGCCGCATAGTTAAGCCAGCCCCGACACCCGCCAACACCCGCTGACGCGCCCTGACGGGCTTGTATG
CTCCCGGCATCCGCTTACAGACAAGCTGTGACCGTCTCCGGGAGCTGCATGTGTCAGAGGTTTTCACCGT
CATCACCGAAACGCGCGAGACGAAAGGGCCTCGTGATACGCCTATTTTTATAGGTTAATGTCATGATAAT
AATGGTTTCTTAGCACCCTTTCTCGGTCCTTCAACGTTCCTGACAACGAGCCTCCTTTTCGCCAATCCAT
CGACAATCACCGCGAGTCCCTGCTCGAACGCTGCGTCCGGACCGGCTTCGTCGAAGGCGTCTATCGCGGC
CCGCAACAGCGGCGAGAGCGGAGCCTGTTCAACGGTGCCGCCGCGCTCGCCGGCATCGCTGTCGCCGGCC
TGCTCCTCAAGCACGGCCCCAACAGTGAAGTAGCTGATTGTCATCAGCGCATTGACGGCGTCCCCGGCCG
AAAAACCCGCCTCGCAGAGGAAGCGAAGCTGCGCGTCGGCCGTTTCCATCTGCGGTGCGCCCGGTCGCGT
GCCGGCATGGATGCGCGCGCCATCGCGGTAGGCGAGCAGCGCCTGCCTGAAGCTGCGGGCATTCCCGATC
AGAAATGAGCGCCAGTCGTCGTCGGCTCTCGGCACCGAATGCGTATGATTCTCCGCCAGCATGGCTTCGG
CCAGTGCGTCGAGCAGCGCCCGCTTGTTCCTGAAGTGCCAGTAAAGCGCCGGCTGCTGAACCCCCAACCG
TTCCGCCAGTTTGCGTGTCGTCAGACCGTCTACGCCGACCTCGTTCAACAGGTCCAGGGCGGCACGGATC
ACTGTATTCGGCTGCAACTTTGTCATGCTTGACACTTTATCACTGATAAACATAATATGTCCACCAACTT
ATCAGTGATAAAGAATCCGCGCGTTCAATCGGACCAGCGGAGGCTGGTCCGGAGGCCAGACGTGAAACCC
AACATACCCCTGATCGTAATTCTGAGCACTGTCGCGCTCGACGCTGTCGGCATCGGCCTGATTATGCCGG
TGCTGCCGGGCCTCCTGCGCGATCTGGTTCACTCGAACGACGTCACCGCCCACTATGGCATTCTGCTGGC
GCTGTATGCGTTGGTGCAATTTGCCTGCGCACCTGTGCTGGGCGCGCTGTCGGATCGTTTCGGGCGGCGG
CCAATCTTGCTCGTCTCGCTGGCCGGCGCCACTGTCGACTACGCCATCATGGCGACAGCGCCTTTCCTTT
GGGTTCTCTATATCGGGCGGATCGTGGCCGGCATCACCGGGGCGACTGGGGCGGTAGCCGGCGCTTATAT
TGCCGATATCACTGATGGCGATGAGCGCGCGCGGCACTTCGGCTTCATGAGCGCCTGTTTCGGGTTCGGG
ATGGTCGCGGGACCTGTGCTCGGTGGGCTGATGGGCGGTTTCTCCCCCCACGCTCCGTTCTTCGCCGCGG
CAGCCTTGAACGGCCTCAATTTCCTGACGGGCTGTTTCCTTTTGCCGGAGTCGCACAAAGGCGAACGCCG
GCCGTTACGCCGGGAGGCTCTCAACCCGCTCGCTTCGTTCCGGTGGGCCCGGGGCATGACCGTCGTCGCC
GCCCTGATGGCGGTCTTCTTCATCATGCAACTTGTCGGACAGGTGCCGGCCGCGCTTTGGGTCATTTTCG
GCGAGGATCGCTTTCACTGGGACGCGACCACGATCGGCATTTCGCTTGCCGCATTTGGCATTCTGCATTC
ACTCGCCCAGGCAATGATCACCGGCCCTGTAGCCGCCCGGCTCGGCGAAAGGCGGGCACTCATGCTCGGA
ATGATTGCCGACGGCACAGGCTACATCCTGCTTGCCTTCGCGACACGGGGATGGATGGCGTTCCCGATCA
TGGTCCTGCTTGCTTCGGGTGGCATCGGAATGCCGGCGCTGCAAGCAATGTTGTCCAGGCAGGTGGATGA
GGAACGTCAGGGGCAGCTGCAAGGCTCACTGGCGGCGCTCACCAGCCTGACCTCGATCGTCGGACCCCTC
CTCTTCACGGCGATCTATGCGGCTTCTATAACAACGTGGAACGGGTGGGCATGGATTGCAGGCGCTGCCC
TCTACTTGCTCTGCCTGCCGGCGCTGCGTCGCGGGCTTTGGAGCGGCGCAGGGCAACGAGCCGATCGCTG
ATCGTGGAAACGATAGGCCTATGCCATGCGGGTCAAGGCGACTTCCGGCAAGCTATACGCGCCCTAGAAT
TGTCAATTTTAATCCTCTGTTTATCGGCAGTTCGTAGAGCGCGCCGTGCGTCCCGAGCGATACTGAGCGA
AGCAAGTGCGTCGAGCAGTGCCCGCTTGTTCCTGAAATGCCAGTAAAGCGCTGGCTGCTGAACCCCCAGC
CGGAACTGACCCCACAAGGCCCTAGCGTTTGCAATGCACCAGGTCATCATTGACCCAGGCGTGTTCCACC
AGGCCGCTGCCTCGCAACTCTTCGCAGGCTTCGCCGACCTGCTCGCGCCACTTCTTCACGCGGGTGGAAT
CCGATCCGCACATGAGGCGGAAGGTTTCCAGCTTGAGCGGGTACGGCTCCCGGTGCGAGCTGAAATAGTC
GAACATCCGTCGGGCCGTCGGCGACAGCTTGCGGTACTTCTCCCATATGAATTTCGTGTAGTGGTCGCCA
GCAAACAGCACGACGATTTCCTCGTCGATCAGGACCTGGCAACGGGACGTTTTCTTGCCACGGTCCAGGA
CGCGGAAGCGGTGCAGCAGCGACACCGATTCCAGGTGCCCAACGCGGTCGGACGTGAAGCCCATCGCCGT
CGCCTGTAGGCGCGACAGGCATTCCTCGGCCTTCGTGTAATACCGGCCATTGATCGACCAGCCCAGGTCC
TGGCAAAGCTCGTAGAACGTGAAGGTGATCGGCTCGCCGATAGGGGTGCGCTTCGCGTACTCCAACACCT
GCTGCCACACCAGTTCGTCATCGTCGGCCCGCAGCTCGACGCCGGTGTAGGTGATCTTCACGTCCTTGTT
GACGTGGAAAATGACCTTGTTTTGCAGCGCCTCGCGCGGGATTTTCTTGTTGCGCGTGGTGAACAGGGCA
GAGCGGGCCGTGTCGTTTGGCATCGCTCGCATCGTGTCCGGCCACGGCGCAATATCGAACAAGGAAAGCT
GCATTTCCTTGATCTGCTGCTTCGTGTGTTTCAGCAACGCGGCCTGCTTGGCCTCGCTGACCTGTTTTGC
CAGGTCCTCGCCGGCGGTTTTTCGCTTCTTGGTCGTCATAGTTCCTCGCGTGTCGATGGTCATCGACTTC
GCCAAACCTGCCGCCTCCTGTTCGAGACGACGCGAACGCTCCACGGCGGCCGATGGCGCGGGCAGGGCAG
GGGGAGCCAGTTGCACGCTGTCGCGCTCGATCTTGGCCGTAGCTTGCTGGACCATCGAGCCGACGGACTG
GAAGGTTTCGCGGGGCGCACGCATGACGGTGCGGCTTGCGATGGTTTCGGCATCCTCGGCGGAAAACCCC
GCGTCGATCAGTTCTTGCCTGTATGCCTTCCGGTCAAACGTCCGATTCATTCACCCTCCTTGCGGGATTG
CCCCGACTCACGCCGGGGCAATGTGCCCTTATTCCTGATTTGACCCGCCTGGTGCCTTGGTGTCCAGATA
ATCCACCTTATCGGCAATGAAGTCGGTCCCGTAGACCGTCTGGCCGTCCTTCTCGTACTTGGTATTCCGA
ATCTTGCCCTGCACGAATACCAGCTCCGCGAAGTCGCTCTTCTTGATGGAGCGCATGGGGACGTGCTTGG
CAATCACGCGCACCCCCCGGCCGTTTTAGCGGCTAAAAAAGTCATGGCTCTGCCCTCGGGCGGACCACGC
CCATCATGACCTTGCCAAGCTCGTCCTGCTTCTCTTCGATCTTCGCCAGCAGGGCGAGGATCGTGGCATC
ACCGAACCGCGCCGTGCGCGGGTCGTCGGTGAGCCAGAGTTTCAGCAGGCCGCCCAGGCGGCCCAGGTCG
CCATTGATGCGGGCCAGCTCGCGGACGTGCTCATAGTCCACGACGCCCGTGATTTTGTAGCCCTGGCCGA
CGGCCAGCAGGTAGGCCTACAGGCTCATGCCGGCCGCCGCCGCCTTTTCCTCAATCGCTCTTCGTTCGTC
TGGAAGGCAGTACACCTTGATAGGTGGGCTGCCCTTCCTGGTTGGCTTGGTTTCATCAGCCATCCGCTTG
CCCTCATCTGTTACGCCGGCGGTAGCCGGCCAGCCTCGCAGAGCAGGATTCCCGTTGAGCACCGCCAGGT
GCGAATAAGGGACAGTGAAGAAGGAACACCCGCTCGCGGGTGGGCCTACTTCACCTATCCTGCCCGGCTG
ACGCCGTTGGATACACCAAGGAAAGTCTACACGAACCCTTTGGCAAAATCCTGTATATCGTGCGAAAAAG
GATGGATATACCGAAAAAATCGCTATAATGACCCCGAAGCAGGGTTATGCAGCGGAAAAGATCCGTCGAC
CCTTTCCGACGCTCACCGGGCTGGTTGCCCTCGCCGCTGGGCTGGCGGCCGTCTATGGCCCTGCAAACGC
GCCAGAAACGCCGTCGAAGCCGTGTGCGAGACACCGCGGCCGCCGGCGTTGTGGATACCTCGCGGAAAAC
TTGGCCCTCACTGACAGATGAGGGGCGGACGTTGACACTTGAGGGGCCGACTCACCCGGCGCGGCGTTGA
CAGATGAGGGGCAGGCTCGATTTCGGCCGGCGACGTGGAGCTGGCCAGCCTCGCAAATCGGCGAAAACGC
CTGATTTTACGCGAGTTTCCCACAGATGATGTGGACAAGCCTGGGGATAAGTGCCCTGCGGTATTGACAC
TTGAGGGGCGCGACTACTGACAGATGAGGGGCGCGATCCTTGACACTTGAGGGGCAGAGTGCTGACAGAT
GAGGGGCGCACCTATTGACATTTGAGGGGCTGTCCACAGGCAGAAAATCCAGCATTTGCAAGGGTTTCCG
CCCGTTTTTCGGCCACCGCTAACCTGTCTTTTAACCTGCTTTTAAACCAATATTTATAAACCTTGTTTTT
AACCAGGGCTGCGCCCTGTGCGCGTGACCGCGCACGCCGAAGGGGGGTGCCCCCCCTTCTCGAACCCTCC
CGGCCCGCTAACGCGGGCCTCCCATCCCCCCAGGGGCTGCGCCCCTCGGCCGCGAACGGCCTCACCCCAA
AAATGGCAGCCAAGCTGACCACTTCTGCGCTCGGCCCTTCCGGCTGGCTGGTTTATTGCTGATAAATCTG
GAGCCGGTGAGCGTGGGTCTCGCGGTATCATTGCAGCACTGGGGCCAGATGGTAAGCCCTCCCGTATCGT
AGTTATCTACACGACGGGGAGTCAGGCAACTATGGATGAACGAAATAGACAGATCGCTGAGATAGGTGCC
TCACTGATTAAGCATTGGTAACTGTCAGACCAAGTTTACTCATATATACTTTAGATTGATTTAAAACTTC
ATTTTTAATTTAAAAGGATCTAGGTGAAGATCCTTTTTGATAATCTCATGACCAAAATCCCTTAACGTGA
GTTTTCGTTCCACTGAGCGTCAGACCCCGTAGAAAAGATCAAAGGATCTTCTTGAGATCCTTTTTTTCTG
CGCGTAATCTGCTGCTTGCAAACAAAAAAACCACCGCTACCAGCGGTGGTTTGTTTGCCGGATCAAGAGC
TACCAACTCTTTTTCCGAAGGTAACTGGCTTCAGCAGAGCGCAGATACCAAATACTGTTCTTCTAGTGTA
GCCGTAGTTAGGCCACCACTTCAAGAACTCTGTAGCACCGCCTACATACCTCGCTCTGCTAATCCTGTTA
CCAGTGGCTGCTGCCAGTGGCGATAAGTCGTGTCTTACCGGGTTGGACTCAAGACGATAGTTACCGGATA
AGGCGCAGCGGTCGGGCTGAACGGGGGGTTCGTGCACACAGCCCAGCTTGGAGCGAACGACCTACACCGA
ACTGAGATACCTACAGCGTGAGCTATGAGAAAGCGCCACGCTTCCCGAAGGGAGAAAGGCGGACAGGTAT
CCGGTAAGCGGCAGGGTCGGAACAGGAGAGCGCACGAGGGAGCTTCCAGGGGGAAACGCCTGGTATCTTT
ATAGTCCTGTCGGGTTTCGCCACCTCTGACTTGAGCGTCGATTTTTGTGATGCTCGTCAGGGGGGCGGAG
CCTATGGAAAAACGCCAGCAACGCGGCCTTTTTACGGTTCCTGGCCTTTTGCTGGCCTTTTGCTCACATG
TTCTTTCCTGCGTTATCCCCTGATTCTGTGGATAACCGTATTACCGCCTTTGAGTGAGCTGATACCGCTC
GCCGCAGCCGAACGACCGAGCGCAGCGAGTCAGTGAGCGAGGAAGCGGAAGAGCGCCCAATACGCAAACC
GCCTCTCCCCGCGCGTTGGCCGATTCATTAATGCAGCTGGCACGACAGGTTTCCCGACTGGAAAGCGGGC
AGTGAGCGCAACGCAATTAATGTGAGTTAGCTCACTCATTAGGCACCCCAGGCTTTACACTTTATGCTTC
CGGCTCGTATGTTGTGTGGAATTGTGAGCGGATAACAATTTCACACAGGAAACAGCTATGACCATGATTA
CGCCAAGCTAGCTTCCCGCTTGGTCGGGCCGCTTCGCGAGGGCCCGTTGACGACAACGGTGCGATGGGTC
CCGGCCCCGGTCAAGACGATGCCAATACGTTGCGACACTACGCCTTGGCACTTTTAGAATTGCCTTATCG
TCCTGATAAGAAATGTCCGACCAGCTAAAGACATCGCGTCCAATCAAAGCCTAGAAAATATAGGCGAAGG
GACGCTAATAAGTCTTTCATAAGACCGCGCAAATCTAAAAATATCCTTAGATTCACGATGCGGCACTTCG
GATGACTTCCGAGCGAGCCTGGAACCTCAGAAAAACGTCTGAGAGATACCGCGGATCTCACACAGGAAAT
TTC
Features (pLannotate 1.2.2; 21 found; start..end, strand, type, name):
    325..347     +  RBS            RBS: efficient ribosome binding site from bacteriophage T7 gene 10 (Olins and Rangwala, 1989)
    411..2147    +  CDS            DHM1_METME: Experimental evidence at protein level: Swiss-Prot protein existence level 1. Catalyzes the oxidation of primary alcohols including methanol. From Methylophilus methylotrophus (Bacterium W3A1).
   2181..2200    +  CDS            7xHis (fragment): 6xHis affinity tag
   2227..2283    -  misc_feature   MCS: pUC18/19 multiple cloning site
   2280..2437    +  CDS            lacZα (fragment): LacZα fragment of β-galactosidase; lacZ fragment
   2443..2542    -  misc_feature   bom (fragment): basis of mobility region from pBR322
   2644..2679    -  CDS            rop (fragment): Rop protein, which maintains plasmids at low copy number; rop
   2744..3386    -  CDS            TetR (fragment): tetracycline resistance regulatory protein; tetR
   3492..4691    +  CDS            TcR: tetracycline efflux protein; tetA; confers resistance to tetracycline
   4750..4902    -  CDS            tetR (fragment): TETR1_ECOLX - Experimental evidence at protein level: Swiss-Prot protein existence level 1. TetR is the repressor of the tetracycline resistance element; its N-terminal region forms a helix-turn-helix structure and binds DNA. Binding of tetracycline to TetR reduces the repressor affinity for the tetracycline resistance gene (tetA) promoter operator sites. From Escherichia coli.
   4922..6070    -  CDS            trfA: trans-acting replication protein that binds to and activates oriV
   6200..6304    -  CDS            traI (fragment): TRAI6_ECOLX - Experimental evidence at protein level: Swiss-Prot protein existence level 1. The initiation process of transfer DNA synthesis requires the interaction of at least three plasmid-specific components (TraH, I, and J) at the transfer origin resulting in the assembly of a specialised nucleoprotein complex - the relaxosome. Site- and strand-specific cleavage at the transfer origin is dependent on TraI and TraJ. From Escherichia coli.
   6342..6713    -  CDS            traJ: oriT-recognizing protein; traJ
   6746..6855    -  oriT           oriT: incP origin of transfer
   7008..7639    +  rep_origin     oriV: incP origin of replication
   7717..7930    +  CDS            bla(M) (fragment): β-lactamase lacking the signal sequence; bla(M); allows cytosolic expression of β-lactamase
   8102..8690    +  rep_origin     ori: high-copy-number ColE1/pMB1/pBR322/pUC origin of replication
   8873..8965    +  CDS            lacI (fragment): lac repressor; lacI; The lac repressor binds to the lac operator to inhibit transcription in E. coli. This inhibition can be relieved by adding lactose or isopropyl-β-D-thiogalactopyranoside (IPTG).
   8978..8999    +  protein_bind   CAP binding site: CAP binding activates transcription in the presence of cAMP. E. coli catabolite activator protein
   9014..9044    +  promoter       lac promoter: promoter for the E. coli lac operon
   9052..9068    +  protein_bind   lac operator: The lac repressor binds to the lac operator to inhibit transcription in E. coli. This inhibition can be relieved by adding lactose or isopropyl-β-D-thiogalactopyranoside (IPTG). lac repressor encoded by lacI
