[The description below was written by a language model from this plasmid's Addgene catalogue record and pLannotate feature annotations shown in this document.]
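Description:
JGI_018307 is a 9,453-nt broad-host-range bacterial expression plasmid built on the pCM80_PxoxF backbone and catalogued as a synthetic biology vector. It carries two replication systems: an IncP oriV with its trans-acting initiator gene trfA, which supports maintenance in a wide range of Gram-negative bacteria, and a ColE1/pMB1-type origin for propagation in E. coli. The record lists it as low copy. An IncP oriT with traJ and a traI fragment makes the plasmid mobilisable by conjugation when transfer functions are supplied in trans. Selection is by tetracycline, through the tetA efflux gene and its associated tetR regulator. Short fragments of bla, rop, bom, lacI and lacZα are annotated as remnants of the vector's construction, and the bla fragment is too partial to imply ampicillin resistance.

The payload is a synthetic gene labelled "Rhodovulum", inserted by Gibson cloning. The feature table annotates the roughly 1.7 kb open reading frame by similarity to a methanol dehydrogenase from Methylophilus methylotrophus, an enzyme that oxidises primary alcohols. This matches the stated purpose of studying rare earth element-dependent alcohol dehydrogenases. The coding sequence is preceded by the phage T7 gene 10 ribosome binding site and followed by a C-terminal polyhistidine tag for affinity purification. The backbone name suggests expression from an xoxF promoter, but no such promoter is annotated. The only annotated promoter is the lac promoter with its operator and CAP site, which lies upstream of the insert across the circular junction. The plasmid appears to be one of a batch of synthesised homologues made for expression and biochemical testing of candidate enzymes, although the record does not name the expression host.
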