Addgene plasmid #158831: JGI_018307
Purpose: Rare earth element alcohol dehydrogenases
Depositing lab: Joint Genome Institute. Publication: Rare earth element alcohol dehydrogenases widely occur among globally distributed, numerically abundant and environmentally important microbes. Huang J, Yu Z, Groom J, Cheng JF, Tarver A, Yoshikuni Y, Chistoserdova L. ISME J. 2019 Aug;13(8):2005-2017. doi: 10.1038/s41396-019-0414-z. Epub 2019 Apr 5. PubMed 30952993.
Backbone
  Vector backbone: pCM80_PxoxF
  Vector type: Synthetic Biology
Growth in bacteria
  Bacterial resistance: Tetracycline, 10 μg/mL
  Growth temperature: 37°C
  Growth strain: Top10
  Copy number: Low Copy
Gene/Insert
  Gene/Insert name: Rhodovulum (alt name: Batch190_p037)
  Species: Synthetic
  Cloning method: Gibson Cloning
Terms and licenses: Academic/Nonprofit Terms; Industry Terms: Not Available to Industry
Depositor comments: pCM80_PxoxF vector with Rhodovulum insert, JGI ICE Registry: https://registry.jgi.doe.gov/entry/18307
How to cite: JGI_018307 was a gift from Joint Genome Institute (Addgene plasmid # 158831 ; http://n2t.net/addgene:158831 ; RRID:Addgene_158831)
