>Addgene plasmid #158831 | JGI_018307 | depositor partial sequence | sequence record 306541 | gene insert with vector overlaps
GACTTGTCGGAGGAATCCTCTAGAAATAATTTTGTTTAACTTTAAGAAGGAGATATACCATGCGCACCAT
CTACGCCCTCACGTCCGTCATCGCCCTTTCGACGGGTACGGCCGCCCTGGCGAATGAGGCCCTGCAACAA
ATGATGGACGACCCCACGCAGTGGGCGATCCAGATGGGCGACTACAGCAACCATCGGTATTCGGAACTCG
ACCAGATCAACGCCGACAACGTGGGCGACCTCAAAGTGGCCTGGACGTTCTCGACCGGCGTCCTCCGGGG
CCATGAGGGTTCCCCGCTGGTCATCGGGGATACGATGTACGTGCACACCCCCTTCCCGAACATCGTGTAC
GCGCTGGACCTGAACGACAACGGCAGGATCAAGTGGCGCTACGAACCGAAGCAAGACACCTCCGTCATCC
CTGTCATGTGCTGCGATACCGTGAATCGTGGCGTGGCTTTCGCGGACGGCAAAATCATTCTCCACCAGGC
CGACACCACCGTCGTCGCGCTCGACGCCAACACCGGCGAGGTCCTTTGGTCCGTCAAGAACGGCGATCCG
GAAAAGGGCGAGACGAACACCGCGACCGTTCTTCCGGTCAAGAATAAGGTCCTGGTGGGCATCTCGGGCG
GCGAGTTCGGCGTCCGCGGCTCCGTTACCGCGTACAACCTCGAGACCGGCGAGCGTGAGTGGCGCGCCTA
CTCGATGGGCCCGGATAGCGACACGCTTATGGACCCGGAGAAGACGACCATGCTGGGCAAGCCGGTTGGC
GTCGACAGCGGCACCGCCACGTGGGAAGGTGACCAGTGGAAGATCGGTGGTGGCACCACGTGGGGCTGGT
ATAGCTACGACCCCGAGCTCAACCTGGTCTACTATGGCACGGGCAACCCGTCCACCTGGAACCCGTCCCA
GCGCCCGGGCGACAACCGTTGGTCGATGACGATCATGGCCCGCGATCCCGACACCGGCATGGCCAAGTGG
GTGTATCAAATGACCCCCCACGACGAGTGGGATTTCGACGGCGTCAACGAGATGATCCTCACCGACCAGG
AGATCGACGGCCAGATGCGGAAGCTCCTGACGCATTTCGACCGCAACGGCCTGGCGTACACCTTGGACCG
CGAGTCGGGTGAGCTGCTGGTCGCCGAGAAGTACGACCCCGCCGTGAACTGGACCACCGGCGTCGACATG
GATCCCAATAGCGATACCTATGGTCGCCCAGCGGTCGTCGCGGAGTACTCGACCAGCCAGAACGGCGAGG
ATGAGAACACCACCGGCATCTGCCCGGCGGCCCTCGGCACGAAGGACCAGCAGCCCAGCAGCTATTCGCC
CAAAACCGGGCTCTTCTACGTCCCCACCAACCACGTCTGCATGGATTACGAACCATTCCGCGTGTCGTAC
ACCGCCGGACAGCCGTATGTGGGCGCCACGCTCAGCATGTACCCGGCCCCGGACTCGCACGGCGGCATGG
GCAACTTCATCGCCTGGGACAACATCAAGGGAGAGATCAAGTGGTCGATCCCGGAACAGTTCAGTGTCTG
GTCGGGAGCCATGGCCACGGCGGGCGATATCGTGTTCTACGGGACCCTGGAAGGCTACCTCAAAGCCGTC
CGGGCCGATACCGGCGAGGAGCTGTATCGGTTCAAGACGCCCTCCGGGATCATCGGGAACGTGATGTCGT
ACGAGCACGGCGGCAAGCAGTACGTGGCGGTCCTGTCCGGCGTCGGCGGCTGGGCCGGCATCGGGCTGGC
GGCCGGGCTCACCAACCCAAATGACGGGCTGGGGGCCGTGGGCGGGTATGCCGCCCTCTCCGATTACACC
GCCCTCGGGGGCCAGCTGACCGTCTTCACGCTCCCGGACGCCGAAAACCTCTATTTTCAGGGACATCATC
ACCATCACCATCACCACTGACAGCT
